>Addgene plasmid #122949 | pET-30-His6-SUMO-AEY-CfaN | addgene full sequence | sequence record 244566 | Addgene NGS Result
ATCCGGATATAGTTCCTCCTTTCAGCAAAAAACCCCTCAAGACCCGTTTAGAGGCCCCAAGGGGTTATGC
TAGTTATTGCTCAGCGGTGGCAGCAGCCAACTCAGCTTCCTTTCGGGCTTTGTTAGCAGCCGGATCTCAG
TGGTGGTGGTGGTGGTGCTCGAGTGCGGCCGCAAGCTTGTCGACGGAGCTCGAATTCTTACGGCAAACCA
TCAACTTGTTTCAGGTCTAACCCCCGTTCGAAAATCTCATCAATCGGTAACATCTGACCGTCGGTCGTCA
TAAATTTGTGATCTTTCGTTGCACGGATAATCGAACCGTCTTCTAAGCAGTATTCGAAAACTTCCTGTTC
TCCCCGGTTATGCCACTGAGCAATAGGTTGTGTATACACAAAGCCATTTTTATCTACCGTATAGACTGTG
CATTCAATCCGTTCCTCCACGATCTTACCGATAGGAAGGAATCCATATTCAACGGTCAGAATCTCTGTGT
CGTAAGACAGGCAATATTCCGCACCACCAATCTGTTCTCTGTGAGCCTCAATAATATCGTTATCCTCCAT
GTCCAAATCTTCAGGGGTCTGATCAGCTTGAATTCTAATACCGTCGTACAAGAATCTTAAGGAGTCCATT
TCCTTACCCTGTCTTTTAGCGAACGCTTCCATCAGCCTTCTTAAAGGAGTGGTCTTTTTGATCTTGAAGA
AGATCTCTGAAGATCCATCGGACACCTTTAAATTGATGTGAGTCTCAGGCTTGACTTCTGGCTTGACCTC
TGGCTTAGCTTCTTGATTGACTTCTGAGTCCGACATGCTAGCGCTGCCGCGCGGCACCAGGCCGCTGCCG
TGATGATGATGATGGCTGCTGCCCATATGTATATCTCCTTCTTAAAGTTAAACAAAATTATTTCTAGAGG
GGAATTGTTATCCGCTCACAATTCCCCTATAGTGAGTCGTATTAATTTCGCGGGATCGAGATCGATCTCG
ATCCTCTACGCCGGACGCATCGTGGCCGGCATCACCGGCGCCACAGGTGCGGTTGCTGGCGCCTATATCG
CCGACATCACCGATGGGGAAGATCGGGCTCGCCACTTCGGGCTCATGAGCGCTTGTTTCGGCGTGGGTAT
GGTGGCAGGCCCCGTGGCCGGGGGACTGTTGGGCGCCATCTCCTTGCATGCACCATTCCTTGTGGCGGCG
GTGCTCAACGGCCTCAACCTACTACTGGGCTGCTTCCTAATGCAGGAGTCGCATAAGGGAGAGCGTCGAG
ATCCCGGACACCATCGAATGGCGCAAAACCTTTCGCGGTATGGCATGATAGCGCCCGGAAGAGAGTCAAT
TCAGGGTGGTGAATGTGAAACCAGTAACGTTATACGATGTCGCAGAGTATGCCGGTGTCTCTTATCAGAC
CGTTTCCCGCGTGGTGAACCAGGCCAGCCACGTTTCTGCGAAAACGCGGGAAAAAGTGGAAGCGGCGATG
GCGGAGCTGAATTACATTCCCAACCGCGTGGCACAACAACTGGCGGGCAAACAGTCGTTGCTGATTGGCG
TTGCCACCTCCAGTCTGGCCCTGCACGCGCCGTCGCAAATTGTCGCGGCGATTAAATCTCGCGCCGATCA
ACTGGGTGCCAGCGTGGTGGTGTCGATGGTAGAACGAAGCGGCGTCGAAGCCTGTAAAGCGGCGGTGCAC
AATCTTCTCGCGCAACGCGTCAGTGGGCTGATCATTAACTATCCGCTGGATGACCAGGATGCCATTGCTG
TGGAAGCTGCCTGCACTAATGTTCCGGCGTTATTTCTTGATGTCTCTGACCAGACACCCATCAACAGTAT
TATTTTCTCCCATGAAGACGGTACGCGACTGGGCGTGGAGCATCTGGTCGCATTGGGTCACCAGCAAATC
GCGCTGTTAGCGGGCCCATTAAGTTCTGTCTCGGCGCGTCTGCGTCTGGCTGGCTGGCATAAATATCTCA
CTCGCAATCAAATTCAGCCGATAGCGGAACGGGAAGGCGACTGGAGTGCCATGTCCGGTTTTCAACAAAC
CATGCAAATGCTGAATGAGGGCATCGTTCCCACTGCGATGCTGGTTGCCAACGATCAGATGGCGCTGGGC
GCAATGCGCGCCATTACCGAGTCCGGGCTGCGCGTTGGTGCGGACATCTCGGTAGTGGGATACGACGATA
CCGAAGACAGCTCATGTTATATCCCGCCGTTAACCACCATCAAACAGGATTTTCGCCTGCTGGGGCAAAC
CAGCGTGGACCGCTTGCTGCAACTCTCTCAGGGCCAGGCGGTGAAGGGCAATCAGCTGTTGCCCGTCTCA
CTGGTGAAAAGAAAAACCACCCTGGCGCCCAATACGCAAACCGCCTCTCCCCGCGCGTTGGCCGATTCAT
TAATGCAGCTGGCACGACAGGTTTCCCGACTGGAAAGCGGGCAGTGAGCGCAACGCAATTAATGTAAGTT
AGCTCACTCATTAGGCACCGGGATCTCGACCGATGCCCTTGAGAGCCTTCAACCCAGTCAGCTCCTTCCG
GTGGGCGCGGGGCATGACTATCGTCGCCGCACTTATGACTGTCTTCTTTATCATGCAACTCGTAGGACAG
GTGCCGGCAGCGCTCTGGGTCATTTTCGGCGAGGACCGCTTTCGCTGGAGCGCGACGATGATCGGCCTGT
CGCTTGCGGTATTCGGAATCTTGCACGCCCTCGCTCAAGCCTTCGTCACTGGTCCCGCCACCAAACGTTT
CGGCGAGAAGCAGGCCATTATCGCCGGCATGGCGGCCCCACGGGTGCGCATGATCGTGCTCCTGTCGTTG
AGGACCCGGCTAGGCTGGCGGGGTTGCCTTACTGGTTAGCAGAATGAATCACCGATACGCGAGCGAACGT
GAAGCGACTGCTGCTGCAAAACGTCTGCGACCTGAGCAACAACATGAATGGTCTTCGGTTTCCGTGTTTC
GTAAAGTCTGGAAACGCGGAAGTCAGCGCCCTGCACCATTATGTTCCGGATCTGCATCGCAGGATGCTGC
TGGCTACCCTGTGGAACACCTACATCTGTATTAACGAAGCGCTGGCATTGACCCTGAGTGATTTTTCTCT
GGTCCCGCCGCATCCATACCGCCAGTTGTTTACCCTCACAACGTTCCAGTAACCGGGCATGTTCATCATC
AGTAACCCGTATCGTGAGCATCCTCTCTCGTTTCATCGGTATCATTACCCCCATGAACAGAAATCCCCCT
TACACGGAGGCATCAGTGACCAAACAGGAAAAAACCGCCCTTAACATGGCCCGCTTTATCAGAAGCCAGA
CATTAACGCTTCTGGAGAAACTCAACGAGCTGGACGCGGATGAACAGGCAGACATCTGTGAATCGCTTCA
CGACCACGCTGATGAGCTTTACCGCAGCTGCCTCGCGCGTTTCGGTGATGACGGTGAAAACCTCTGACAC
ATGCAGCTCCCGGAGACGGTCACAGCTTGTCTGTAAGCGGATGCCGGGAGCAGACAAGCCCGTCAGGGCG
CGTCAGCGGGTGTTGGCGGGTGTCGGGGCGCAGCCATGACCCAGTCACGTAGCGATAGCGGAGTGTATAC
TGGCTTAACTATGCGGCATCAGAGCAGATTGTACTGAGAGTGCACCATTGCGGTGTGAAATACCGCACAG
ATGCGTAAGGAGAAAATACCGCATCAGGCGCTCTTCCGCTTCCTCGCTCACTGACTCGCTGCGCTCGGTC
GTTCGGCTGCGGCGAGCGGTATCAGCTCACTCAAAGGCGGTAATACGGTTATCCACAGAATCAGGGGATA
ACGCAGGAAAGAACATGTGAGCAAAAGGCCAGCAAAAGGCCAGGAACCGTAAAAAGGCCGCGTTGCTGGC
GTTTTTCCATAGGCTCCGCCCCCCTGACGAGCATCACAAAAATCGACGCTCAAGTCAGAGGTGGCGAAAC
CCGACAGGACTATAAAGATACCAGGCGTTTCCCCCTGGAAGCTCCCTCGTGCGCTCTCCTGTTCCGACCC
TGCCGCTTACCGGATACCTGTCCGCCTTTCTCCCTTCGGGAAGCGTGGCGCTTTCTCATAGCTCACGCTG
TAGGTATCTCAGTTCGGTGTAGGTCGTTCGCTCCAAGCTGGGCTGTGTGCACGAACCCCCCGTTCAGCCC
GACCGCTGCGCCTTATCCGGTAACTATCGTCTTGAGTCCAACCCGGTAAGACACGACTTATCGCCACTGG
CAGCAGCCACTGGTAACAGGATTAGCAGAGCGAGGTATGTAGGCGGTGCTACAGAGTTCTTGAAGTGGTG
GCCTAACTACGGCTACACTAGAAGGACAGTATTTGGTATCTGCGCTCTGCTGAAGCCAGTTACCTTCGGA
AAAAGAGTTGGTAGCTCTTGATCCGGCAAACAAACCACCGCTGGTAGCGGTGGTTTTTTTGTTTGCAAGC
AGCAGATTACGCGCAGAAAAAAAGGATCTCAAGAAGATCCTTTGATCTTTTCTACGGGGTCTGACGCTCA
GTGGAACGAAAACTCACGTTAAGGGATTTTGGTCATGAACAATAAAACTGTCTGCTTACATAAACAGTAA
TACAAGGGGTGTTATGAGCCATATTCAACGGGAAACGTCTTGCTCTAGGCCGCGATTAAATTCCAACATG
GATGCTGATTTATATGGGTATAAATGGGCTCGCGATAATGTCGGGCAATCAGGTGCGACAATCTATCGAT
TGTATGGGAAGCCCGATGCGCCAGAGTTGTTTCTGAAACATGGCAAAGGTAGCGTTGCCAATGATGTTAC
AGATGAGATGGTCAGACTAAACTGGCTGACGGAATTTATGCCTCTTCCGACCATCAAGCATTTTATCCGT
ACTCCTGATGATGCATGGTTACTCACCACTGCGATCCCCGGGAAAACAGCATTCCAGGTATTAGAAGAAT
ATCCTGATTCAGGTGAAAATATTGTTGATGCGCTGGCAGTGTTCCTGCGCCGGTTGCATTCGATTCCTGT
TTGTAATTGTCCTTTTAACAGCGATCGCGTATTTCGTCTCGCTCAGGCGCAATCACGAATGAATAACGGT
TTGGTTGATGCGAGTGATTTTGATGACGAGCGTAATGGCTGGCCTGTTGAACAAGTCTGGAAAGAAATGC
ATAAACTTTTGCCATTCTCACCGGATTCAGTCGTCACTCATGGTGATTTCTCACTTGATAACCTTATTTT
TGACGAGGGGAAATTAATAGGTTGTATTGATGTTGGACGAGTCGGAATCGCAGACCGATACCAGGATCTT
GCCATCCTATGGAACTGCCTCGGTGAGTTTTCTCCTTCATTACAGAAACGGCTTTTTCAAAAATATGGTA
TTGATAATCCTGATATGAATAAATTGCAGTTTCATTTGATGCTCGATGAGTTTTTCTAAGAATTAATTCA
TGAGCGGATACATATTTGAATGTATTTAGAAAAATAAACAAATAGGGGTTCCGCGCACATTTCCCCGAAA
AGTGCCACCTAAATTGTAAGCGTTAATATTTTGTTAAAATTCGCGTTAAATTTTTGTTAAATCAGCTCAT
TTTTTAACCAATAGGCCGAAATCGGCAAAATCCCTTATAAATCAAAAGAATAGACCGAGATAGGGT
[37 nt withheld, positions 5597-5633]
AAAGAACGTGGACTCCAACGTCAAAGG
[49 nt withheld, positions 5661-5709]
T
[91 nt withheld, positions 5711-5801]
G
[124 nt withheld, positions 5803-5926]
CCCATTCGCCA
Features (pLannotate 1.2.2; 21 found; start..end, strand, type, name):
     26..73      -  terminator     T7 terminator: transcription terminator for bacteriophage T7 RNA polymerase
     81..130     -  CDS            SET1 (fragment): solubility-enhancement tag derived from T7 phage gene 10B
    140..157     -  CDS            9xHis (fragment): 9xHis affinity tag
    222..512     -  CDS            dnaE-N (fragment): DPO3A_SYNY3 - Experimental evidence at protein level: Swiss-Prot protein existence level 1. DNA polymerase III is a complex, multichain enzyme responsible for most of the replicative synthesis in bacteria. This DNA polymerase also exhibits 3' to 5' exonuclease activity. The alpha chain is the DNA polymerase (By similarity). From Synechocystis sp. (strain PCC 6803 / Kazusa).
    513..806     -  CDS            SUMO: cleavable ubiquitin-like protein tag; S. cerevisiae SMT3 (truncated)
    813..830     -  CDS            thrombin site: thrombin recognition and cleavage site
    874..896     -  RBS            RBS: efficient ribosome binding site from bacteriophage T7 gene 10 (Olins and Rangwala, 1989)
    911..935     -  protein_bind   lac operator: The lac repressor binds to the lac operator to inhibit transcription in E. coli. This inhibition can be relieved by adding lactose or isopropyl-β-D-thiogalactopyranoside (IPTG). lac repressor encoded by lacI
    936..954     -  promoter       T7 promoter: promoter for bacteriophage T7 RNA polymerase
    980..1259    +  CDS            TcR (fragment): tetracycline efflux protein; tet; confers resistance to tetracycline
   1267..1344    +  promoter       lacI promoter: lacI
   1345..2427    +  CDS            lacI: lac repressor; lacI; The lac repressor binds to the lac operator to inhibit transcription in E. coli. This inhibition can be relieved by adding lactose or isopropyl-β-D-thiogalactopyranoside (IPTG).
   2440..2461    +  protein_bind   CAP binding site: CAP binding activates transcription in the presence of cAMP. E. coli catabolite activator protein
   2476..2767    +  CDS            TcR (fragment): tetracycline efflux protein; tet; confers resistance to tetracycline
   2839..3219    -  CDS            YPB1_ECOLX: Protein predicted: Swiss-Prot protein existence level 4. From Escherichia coli.
   3236..3427    +  CDS            rop: Rop protein, which maintains plasmids at low copy number; rop
   3529..3668    +  misc_feature   bom: basis of mobility region from pBR322
   3854..4442    -  rep_origin     ori: high-copy-number ColE1/pMB1/pBR322/pUC origin of replication
   4564..5379    +  CDS            KanR: aminoglycoside phosphotransferase; aph(3')-Ia; confers resistance to kanamycin in bacteria or G418 (Geneticin®) in eukaryotes
   5388..5445    -  promoter       AmpR promoter (fragment): bla
   5498..5926    -  rep_origin     f1 ori (sequence partly withheld): f1 bacteriophage origin of replication; arrow indicates direction of (+) strand synthesis
