[The description below was written by a language model from this plasmid's Addgene catalogue record and pLannotate feature annotations shown in this document.]
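Description:
pET-30-His6-SUMO-AEY-CfaN is a 5.9 kb bacterial expression plasmid built on the pET30 backbone for producing the N-terminal half of the Cfa split intein (CfaN) in E. coli. It replicates from a ColE1/pBR322-type origin accompanied by the rop gene and bom region, which generally keeps copy number moderate (the record lists copy number as unknown). It is selected with kanamycin through the aph(3')-Ia KanR gene. An f1 origin is also present, and short tetracycline-resistance fragments in the annotation are backbone remnants rather than functional markers.

The expression cassette follows the standard pET layout: a T7 promoter with an adjacent lac operator, the T7 gene 10 ribosome binding site, and a T7 terminator. A plasmid-borne lacI gene supplies repressor, so transcription depends on T7 RNA polymerase in the host and is induced with IPTG. The open reading frame encodes an N-terminal His tag (the depositor notes it is actually 5xHis rather than 6xHis), a thrombin site, and the yeast SMT3-derived SUMO tag fused directly to the intein segment. The annotation tool labels that segment as a DnaE-N fragment by homology to Synechocystis DnaE, consistent with a DnaE-type split intein. "AEY" in the name presumably denotes three extein residues preceding the intein, though the record does not define it. A further His-tag fragment and a short gene 10B-derived tag fragment are annotated downstream of the insert, and the record does not show whether these are translated.

The His tag permits affinity purification and SUMO is a cleavable fusion partner, so the construct serves to prepare recombinant CfaN, plausibly for protein trans-splicing experiments with a complementary C-intein.
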