Addgene plasmid #122949: pET-30-His6-SUMO-AEY-CfaN
Purpose: Bacterial expression of N-intein
Depositing lab: Thomas Muir. Depositing organization: Princeton University. Publication: Design of a Split Intein with Exceptional Protein Splicing Activity. Stevens AJ, Brown ZZ, Shah NH, Sekar G, Cowburn D, Muir TW. J Am Chem Soc. 2016 Feb 24;138(7):2162-5. doi: 10.1021/jacs.5b13528. Epub 2016 Feb 8. PubMed 26854538.
Backbone
  Vector backbone: pET30
  Vector type: Bacterial Expression
Growth in bacteria
  Bacterial resistance: Kanamycin, 50 μg/mL
  Growth temperature: 37°C
  Growth strain: DH5alpha
  Copy number: Unknown
Gene/Insert
  Gene/Insert name: CfaN
  Cloning method: Gibson Cloning
  Sequencing primers: 5′ Unknown
Terms and licenses: Academic/Nonprofit Terms; Industry Terms: Not Available to Industry
Depositor comments: Note: Plasmid contains a 5xHis tag rather than 6xHis tag.
How to cite: pET-30-His6-SUMO-AEY-CfaN was a gift from Thomas Muir (Addgene plasmid # 122949 ; http://n2t.net/addgene:122949 ; RRID:Addgene_122949)
